Addgene plasmid #143468: TFORF1134
Purpose: Lentiviral vector for overexpressing transcription factor ORFs with unique 24-bp barcodes. Barcodes facilitate identification of transcription factors in pooled screens.
Depositing lab: Feng Zhang. Depositing organization: Broad Institute. Publication: A transcription factor atlas of directed differentiation. Joung J, Ma S, Tay T, Geiger-Schuller KR, Kirchgatterer PC, Verdine VK, Guo B, Arias-Garcia MA, Allen WE, Singh A, Kuksenko O, Abudayyeh OO, Gootenberg JS, Fu Z, Macrae RK, Buenrostro JD, Regev A, Zhang F. Cell. 2023 Jan 5;186(1):209-229.e26. doi: 10.1016/j.cell.2022.11.026. PubMed 36608654.
Backbone
  Vector backbone: pLX_TRC317
  Backbone manufacturer: Broad Institute Genetic Perturbation Platform
  Backbone size w/o insert (bp): 8264
  Vector type: Mammalian Expression, Lentiviral
  Selectable markers: Puromycin
Growth in bacteria
  Bacterial resistance: Ampicillin, 100 μg/mL
  Growth temperature: 37°C
  Growth strain: NEB Stable
  Copy number: High Copy
Gene/Insert
  Gene/Insert name: CARF
  Species: H. sapiens (human)
  Insert size (bp): 1973
  Entrez Gene: ALS2CR8 (a.k.a. CARF, FLJ12675, FLJ21579, NYD-SP24, DKFZp667N246)
  Promoter: EF1a
  Cloning method: Unknown
  Sequencing primers: 5′ GGGTGGAGACTGAAGTTAGGCCAG; 3′ CACATAGCGTAAAAGGAGCAACATAG
Terms and licenses: Academic/Nonprofit Terms; Industry Terms: Not Available to Industry
Depositor comments: XM_017004964,XM_017004965,ENST00000414439 . The transcription factor ORF portion of this plasmid was synthesized by Genewiz. Please test multiple small colonies in case of plasmid recombination. To make this collection available in a timely manner, a portion of this collection was not fully sequenced by Addgene. If an Addgene verified full plasmid sequence is not available, please contact us prior to placing an order to request the full sequence.
How to cite: TFORF1134 was a gift from Feng Zhang (Addgene plasmid # 143468 ; http://n2t.net/addgene:143468 ; RRID:Addgene_143468)
