[The description below was written by a language model from this plasmid's Addgene catalogue record and pLannotate feature annotations shown in this document.]
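Description:
TFORF1134 is a third-generation-style, self-inactivating lentiviral expression plasmid built on the pLX_TRC317 backbone. It carries the human transcription factor CARF (also known as ALS2CR8), a calcium-responsive transcriptional activator that binds the CaRE1 element and mediates induction of BDNF exon III transcription. The plasmid is propagated in E. coli through a high-copy ColE1/pUC origin with ampicillin resistance, and it also carries an f1 origin. The depositor notes that the plasmid may recombine, a known issue with repeat-containing lentiviral backbones. The sequenced record is 10,237 nt, which matches the stated backbone and insert sizes.

The viral genome is transcribed from an RSV promoter fused to a truncated HIV-1 5' LTR. This is followed by the Ψ packaging signal with a gag fragment, and by the RRE for Rev-dependent nuclear export. Within the transfer cassette, an SV40 early promoter drives puromycin N-acetyltransferase for selecting transduced mammalian cells. Next come a cPPT/CTS element and then the strong constitutive EF-1α promoter driving the synthesized CARF ORF. A WPRE downstream of the ORF enhances transcript stability and expression, and the ΔU3 3' LTR inactivates the viral promoter after integration. An SV40 poly(A) signal lies just outside the 3' LTR.

According to the catalogue entry, each construct in this collection carries a unique 24-bp barcode. The barcode is not annotated in the feature table, though a short stretch between the ORF and WPRE is scored as a U6 promoter fragment. The barcode lets the overexpressed factor be identified in pooled screens, for example of transcription factors that drive directed differentiation.
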