Features (pLannotate 1.2.2; 31 found; start..end, strand, type, name):
      5..231     +  promoter       RSV promoter: Rous sarcoma virus enhancer/promoter
    232..412     +  LTR            5' LTR (truncated): truncated 5' long terminal repeat (LTR) from HIV-1
    459..584     +  misc_feature   HIV-1 Ψ: packaging signal of human immunodeficiency virus type 1
    568..931     +  CDS            HIV-1 gag (fragment): gag protein from human immunodeficiency virus 1; gag
   1077..1310    +  misc_feature   RRE: The Rev response element (RRE) of HIV-1 allows for Rev-dependent mRNA export from the nucleus to the cytoplasm.
   1687..1713    +  CDS            Rev (fragment): human immunodeficiency virus 1 (HIV-1) Rev protein; rev; enhances nuclear export of unspliced and incompletely spliced viral mRNAs
   1720..1743    +  promoter       SV40 promoter (fragment): SV40 early promoter
   1744..1815    +  promoter       SV40 promoter (fragment): SV40 enhancer and early promoter
   1839..1974    +  rep_origin     SV40 ori: SV40 origin of replication
   2020..2616    +  CDS            PuroR (fragment): puromycin N-acetyltransferase; pac from Streptomyces; confers resistance to puromycin
   2665..2782    +  misc_feature   cPPT/CTS: central polypurine tract and central termination sequence of HIV-1
   2847..2913    +  CDS            small t antigen (fragment): SV40 (simian virus 40) small t antigen
   2920..4098    +  promoter       EF-1α promoter: strong constitutive promoter for human elongation factor EF-1α
   4097..5983    +  CDS            CARF (fragment): CARTF_HUMAN - Also known as ALS2CR8. Experimental evidence at protein level: Swiss-Prot protein existence level 1. Acts as a transcriptional activator that mediates the calcium- and neuron-selective induction of BDNF exon III transcription. Binds to the consensus calcium-response element CaRE1 5'-CTATTTCGAG-3' sequence. From Homo sapiens (Human).
   5999..6052    +  promoter       U6 promoter (fragment): RNA polymerase III promoter for human U6 snRNA
   6094..6682    +  misc_feature   WPRE: woodchuck hepatitis virus posttranscriptional regulatory element
   6733..6752    +  misc_feature   cPPT/CTS (fragment): central polypurine tract and central termination sequence of HIV-1
   6754..6987    +  LTR            3' LTR (ΔU3): self-inactivating 3' long terminal repeat (LTR) from HIV-1
   7065..7186    +  polyA_signal   SV40 poly(A) signal: SV40 polyadenylation signal
   7226..7361    +  rep_origin     SV40 ori: SV40 origin of replication
   7382..7400    -  promoter       T7 promoter: promoter for bacteriophage T7 RNA polymerase
   7408..7563    +  CDS            lacZα (fragment): LacZα fragment of β-galactosidase; lacZ fragment
   7568..7996    +  rep_origin     f1 ori (sequence partly withheld): f1 bacteriophage origin of replication; arrow indicates direction of (+) strand synthesis
   8049..8153    +  promoter       AmpR promoter: bla
   8154..9014    +  CDS            AmpR: β-lactamase; bla; confers resistance to ampicillin, carbenicillin, and related antibiotics
   9185..9773    +  rep_origin     ori: high-copy-number ColE1/pMB1/pBR322/pUC origin of replication
   9956..10048   +  CDS            lacI (fragment): lac repressor; lacI; The lac repressor binds to the lac operator to inhibit transcription in E. coli. This inhibition can be relieved by adding lactose or isopropyl-β-D-thiogalactopyranoside (IPTG).
  10061..10082   +  protein_bind   CAP binding site: CAP binding activates transcription in the presence of cAMP. E. coli catabolite activator protein
  10097..10127   +  promoter       lac promoter: promoter for the E. coli lac operon
  10135..10151   +  protein_bind   lac operator: The lac repressor binds to the lac operator to inhibit transcription in E. coli. This inhibition can be relieved by adding lactose or isopropyl-β-D-thiogalactopyranoside (IPTG). lac repressor encoded by lacI
  10196..10214   +  promoter       T3 promoter: promoter for bacteriophage T3 RNA polymerase
>Addgene plasmid #143468 | TFORF1134 | addgene full sequence | sequence record 397893 | Addgene NGS Result
TTAATGTAGTCTTATGCAATACTCTTGTAGTCTTGCAACATGGTAACGATGAGTTAGCAACATGCCTTAC
AAGGAGAGAAAAAGCACCGTGCATGCCGATTGGTGGAAGTAAGGTGGTACGATCGTGCCTTATTAGGAAG
GCAACAGACGGGTCTGACATGGATTGGACGAACCACTGAATTGCCGCATTGCAGAGATATTGTATTTAAG
TGCCTAGCTCGATACATAAACGGGTCTCTCTGGTTAGACCAGATCTGAGCCTGGGAGCTCTCTGGCTAAC
TAGGGAACCCACTGCTTAAGCCTCAATAAAGCTTGCCTTGAGTGCTTCAAGTAGTGTGTGCCCGTCTGTT
GTGTGACTCTGGTAACTAGAGATCCCTCAGACCCTTTTAGTCAGTGTGGAAAATCTCTAGCAGTGGCGCC
CGAACAGGGACTTGAAAGCGAAAGGGAAACCAGAGGAGCTCTCTCGACGCAGGACTCGGCTTGCTGAAGC
GCGCACGGCAAGAGGCGAGGGGCGGCGACTGGTGAGTACGCCAAAAATTTTGACTAGCGGAGGCTAGAAG
GAGAGAGATGGGTGCGAGAGCGTCAGTATTAAGCGGGGGAGAATTAGATCGCGATGGGAAAAAATTCGGT
TAAGGCCAGGGGGAAAGAAAAAATATAAATTAAAACATATAGTATGGGCAAGCAGGGAGCTAGAACGATT
CGCAGTTAATCCTGGCCTGTTAGAAACATCAGAAGGCTGTAGACAAATACTGGGACAGCTACAACCATCC
CTTCAGACAGGATCAGAAGAACTTAGATCATTATATAATACAGTAGCAACCCTCTATTGTGTGCATCAAA
GGATAGAGATAAAAGACACCAAGGAAGCTTTAGACAAGATAGAGGAAGAGCAAAACAAAAGTAAGACCAC
CGCACAGCAAGCGGCCGCTGATCTTCAGACCTGGAGGAGGAGATATGAGGGACAATTGGAGAAGTGAATT
ATATAAATATAAAGTAGTAAAAATTGAACCATTAGGAGTAGCACCCACCAAGGCAAAGAGAAGAGTGGTG
CAGAGAGAAAAAAGAGCAGTGGGAATAGGAGCTTTGTTCCTTGGGTTCTTGGGAGCAGCAGGAAGCACTA
TGGGCGCAGCGTCAATGACGCTGACGGTACAGGCCAGACAATTATTGTCTGGTATAGTGCAGCAGCAGAA
CAATTTGCTGAGGGCTATTGAGGCGCAACAGCATCTGTTGCAACTCACAGTCTGGGGCATCAAGCAGCTC
CAGGCAAGAATCCTGGCTGTGGAAAGATACCTAAAGGATCAACAGCTCCTGGGGATTTGGGGTTGCTCTG
GAAAACTCATTTGCACCACTGCTGTGCCTTGGAATGCTAGTTGGAGTAATAAATCTCTGGAACAGATTTG
GAATCACACGACCTGGATGGAGTGGGACAGAGAAATTAACAATTACACAAGCTTAATACACTCCTTAATT
GAAGAATCGCAAAACCAGCAAGAAAAGAATGAACAAGAATTATTGGAATTAGATAAATGGGCAAGTTTGT
GGAATTGGTTTAACATAACAAATTGGCTGTGGTATATAAAATTATTCATAATGATAGTAGGAGGCTTGGT
AGGTTTAAGAATAGTTTTTGCTGTACTTTCTATAGTGAATAGAGTTAGGCAGGGATATTCACCATTATCG
TTTCAGACCCACCTCCCAACCCCGAGGGGACCCATGCATTGCATCTCAATTAGTCAGCAACCAGGTGTGG
AAAGTCCCCAGGCTCCCCAGCAGGCAGAAGTATGCAAAGCATGCGTCTCAATTAGTCAGCAACCATAGTC
CCGCCCCTAACTCCGCCCATCCCGCCCCTAACTCCGCCCAGTTCCGCCCATTCTCCGCCCCATGGCTGAC
TAATTTTTTTTATTTATGCAGAGGCCGAGGCCGCCTCGGCCTCTGAGCTATTCCAGAAGTAGTGAGGAGG
CTTTTTTGGAGGCCTAGGCTTTTGCAAAAAGCTTTCTAGAGGTACCACCGGAGCTTACCATGACCGAGTA
CAAGCCCACGGTGCGCCTCGCCACCCGCGACGACGTCCCCAGGGCCGTACGCACCCTCGCCGCCGCGTTC
GCCGACTACCCCGCCACGCGCCACACCGTCGATCCGGACCGCCACATCGAGCGGGTCACCGAGCTGCAAG
AACTCTTCCTCACGCGCGTCGGGCTCGACATCGGCAAGGTGTGGGTCGCGGACGACGGCGCCGCCGTGGC
GGTCTGGACCACGCCGGAGAGCGTCGAAGCGGGGGCGGTGTTCGCCGAGATCGGCCCGCGCATGGCCGAG
TTGAGCGGTTCCCGGCTGGCCGCGCAGCAACAGATGGAAGGCCTCCTGGCGCCGCACCGGCCCAAGGAGC
CCGCGTGGTTCCTGGCCACCGTCGGCGTCTCGCCCGACCACCAGGGCAAGGGTCTGGGCAGCGCCGTCGT
GCTCCCCGGAGTGGAGGCGGCCGAGCGCGCCGGGGTGCCCGCCTTCCTGGAGACCTCCGCGCCCCGCAAC
CTCCCCTTCTACGAGCGGCTCGGCTTCACCGTCACCGCCGACGTCGAGGTGCCCGAAGGACCGCGCACCT
GGTGCATGACCCGCAAGCCCGGTGCCAGTTAACGAATTCTAGATCTTGAGACAAATGGCAGTATTCATCC
ACAATTTTAAAAGAAAAGGGGGGATTGGGGGGTACAGTGCAGGGGAAAGAATAGTAGACATAATAGCAAC
AGACATACAAACTAAAGAATTACAAAAACAAATTACAAAAATTCAAAATTTTCGGGTTTATTACAGGGAC
AGCAGAGATCCACTTTGGCGCCGGCTCGAGGCCTGCAGGTGCAAAGATGGATAAAGTTTTAAACAGAGAG
GAATCTTTGCAGCTAATGGACCTTCTAGGTCTTGAAAGGAGTGGGAATTGGCTCCGGTGCCCGTCAGTGG
GCAGAGCGCACATCGCCCACAGTCCCCGAGAAGTTGGGGGGAGGGGTCGGCAATTGAACCGGTGCCTAGA
GAAGGTGGCGCGGGGTAAACTGGGAAAGTGATGTCGTGTACTGGCTCCGCCTTTTTCCCGAGGGTGGGGG
AGAACCGTATATAAGTGCAGTAGTCGCCGTGAACGTTCTTTTTCGCAACGGGTTTGCCGCCAGAACACAG
GTAAGTGCCGTGTGTGGTTCCCGCGGGCCTGGCCTCTTTACGGGTTATGGCCCTTGCGTGCCTTGAATTA
CTTCCACCTGGCTGCAGTACGTGATTCTTGATCCCGAGCTTCGGGTTGGAAGTGGGTGGGAGAGTTCGAG
GCCTTGCGCTTAAGGAGCCCCTTCGCCTCGTGCTTGAGTTGAGGCCTGGCCTGGGCGCTGGGGCCGCCGC
GTGCGAATCTGGTGGCACCTTCGCGCCTGTCTCGCTGCTTTCGATAAGTCTCTAGCCATTTAAAATTTTT
GATGACCTGCTGCGACGCTTTTTTTCTGGCAAGATAGTCTTGTAAATGCGGGCCAAGATCTGCACACTGG
TATTTCGGTTTTTGGGGCCGCGGGCGGCGACGGGGCCCGTGCGTCCCAGCGCACATGTTCGGCGAGGCGG
GGCCTGCGAGCGCGGCCACCGAGAATCGGACGGGGGTAGTCTCAAGCTGGCCGGCCTGCTCTGGTGCCTG
GCCTCGCGCCGCCGTGTATCGCCCCGCCCTGGGCGGCAAGGCTGGCCCGGTCGGCACCAGTTGCGTGAGC
GGAAAGATGGCCGCTTCCCGGCCCTGCTGCAGGGAGCTCAAAATGGAGGACGCGGCGCTCGGGAGAGCGG
GCGGGTGAGTCACCCACACAAAGGAAAAGGGCCTTTCCGTCCTCAGCCGTCGCTTCATGTGACTCCACGG
AGTACCGGGCGCCGTCCAGGCACCTCGATTAGTTCTCGAGCTTTTGGAGTACGTCGTCTTTAGGTTGGGG
GGAGGGGTTTTATGCGATGGAGTTTCCCCACACTGAGTGGGTGGAGACTGAAGTTAGGCCAGCTTGGCAC
TTGATGTAATTCTCCTTGGAATTTGCCCTTTTTGAGTTTGGATCTTGGTTCATTCTCAAGCCTCAGACAG
TGGTTCAAAGTTTTTTTCTTCCATTTCAGGTGTCGTGAGGCTAGCACCGCCACCATGATCGTTGCCAGCC
CAACAGAAAATGGACAGGTACTTCGTGTAATTCCACCTACCCAGACAGGAATGGCACAAGTGATTATACC
TCAGGGGCAACTTGTGGATGTGAATAGTCCTCGGGATGTCCCTGAAGAGAAACCCAGTAACAGAAACTTA
CCAACTGTAAGAGTGGATACTCTAGCAGACAATACCAGCAATTACATTCTTCATCCTCAAACATCCTTCC
CATTGCCCAAAAAGTCAGTGACCGGAATGCTGGAAGAACCCCTTCTGGGGCCTCTTCAGCCACTTTCTTC
TAATACACCTATATGGGCCTGCCGTCTTAGGAGCTGTGAGAAAATTGGAGATTCATACCGTGGCTACTGT
GTAAGTGAGACTGAATTAGAAAGTGTCCTAACATTTCACAAGCAGCAAACACAGAGTGTTTGGGGGACCC
GTCAGTCTCCAAGCCCAGCCAAGCCTGCTACACGCTTGATGTGGAAATCCCAGTATGTTCCATATGATGG
AATCCCATTTGTTAATGCAGGGAGTAGAGCTGTGGTAATGGAGTGTCAGTATGGGCCAAGAAGAAAAGGT
TTCCAGTTAAAAAAAGTCAGTGAGCAGGAAAGCAGGTCTTGTCAGCTCTACAAAGCCACTTGTCCAGCTC
GGATTTACATTAAAAAGGTACAGAAGTTTCCTGAATATAGAGTTCCTACAGACCCCAAAATTGACAAGAA
AATTATCAGAATGGAGCAGGAGAAAGCTTTTAACATGCTAAAGAAGAACTTGGTAGATGCTGGTGGTGTT
CTTAGGTGGTATGTACAGTTACCTACACAGCAAGCTCATCAGTATCATGAATTAGAGACTCCCTGCCTCA
CTTTGTCACCTTCTCCTTTTCCTGTGTCTTCTCTTGAAGAAGAGGAAACTGCAGTTAGAGATGAGAATTG
TGCATTACCCTCACGTTTACATCCTCAAGTAGCACATAAGATTCAAGAATTAGTATCACAGGGAATAGAA
CAAGTGTATGCAGTAAGGAAACAGCTAAGAAAATTTGTGGAAAGGGAACTGTTCAAACCCGATGAGGTAC
CTGAAAGACATAATTTATCTTTTTTTCCAACTGTAAATGATATAAAAAATCACATCCATGAGGTACAGAA
ATCCTTGAGAAATGGAGATACGGTATATAACTCAGAGATTATTCCAGCAACGCTTCAATGGACTACAGAC
AGTGGGAATATTCTCAAAGAGACCATGACAGTTACATTTGCAGAAGGAAATTCACCAGGAGAATCAATTA
CCACCAAAGTGGAAACAAATCAGACCAGGGGTTCTTTGTCTCCTGAGCCAACCCACTTGCTCTCCTCACT
CTCCTCATTTCAGCCCAAAATATTTACACAACTACAGGGTTTGCAGTTACAACCAAGGTACACCTCTCCT
GATGAATCACCAGCTGTGGTATCAGTAAATAACCAGCCGTCCTCTAGTCCTTCAGGACTTCTGGATACAA
TAGGAAGTGCTGTAATGAATAATAATTCTCTACTGCTTGGTCAAAGTCATAGCCTTCAAAGAGATACATG
CTTAACCCAAAACAATAGTACTGCCTCCACCATGGGTAACCTTCCAGAACCAGATCAAAATCTAGTTGCA
ATGGACGAGCTGGTAGAAGTTGGAGATGTTGAGGATACAGGGAATCTGGAAGGAACTGTTCATCGGATTC
TGTTGGGAGATGTGCAGACTATTCCAATACAGATTATAGACAACCACTCAGCTCTTATTGAAGAAAATCC
AGAAAGTACCATTTCTGTGAGCCAAGTTAAACAAGAACCCAAAGAACCAGCATTGTCTATGGAAGCAAAA
AAAACTGTGGACTATAAGAAATTATCTGCTACATAGTAATGAACTAGTCCGTAACTTGAAAGTATTTCGA
TTTCTTGGCTTTATATATCTTGTGGAAAGGACGAAACTCACCGATCTACCAGTAAAGAACGCGTTAAGTC
GACAATCAACCTCTGGATTACAAAATTTGTGAAAGATTGACTGGTATTCTTAACTATGTTGCTCCTTTTA
CGCTATGTGGATACGCTGCTTTAATGCCTTTGTATCATGCTATTGCTTCCCGTATGGCTTTCATTTTCTC
CTCCTTGTATAAATCCTGGTTGCTGTCTCTTTATGAGGAGTTGTGGCCCGTTGTCAGGCAACGTGGCGTG
GTGTGCACTGTGTTTGCTGACGCAACCCCCACTGGTTGGGGCATTGCCACCACCTGTCAGCTCCTTTCCG
GGACTTTCGCTTTCCCCCTCCCTATTGCCACGGCGGAACTCATCGCCGCCTGCCTTGCCCGCTGCTGGAC
AGGGGCTCGGCTGTTGGGCACTGACAATTCCGTGGTGTTGTCGGGGAAATCATCGTCCTTTCCTTGGCTG
CTCGCCTGTGTTGCCACCTGGATTCTGCGCGGGACGTCCTTCTGCTACGTCCCTTCGGCCCTCAATCCAG
CGGACCTTCCTTCCCGCGGCCTGCTGCCGGCTCTGCGGCCTCTTCCGCGTCTTCGCCTTCGCCCTCAGAC
GAGTCGGATCTCCCTTTGGGCCGCCTCCCCGCGTCGACTTTAAGACCAATGACTTACAAGGCAGCTGTAG
ATCTTAGCCACTTTTTAAAAGAAAAGGGGGGACTGGAAGGGCTAATTCACTCCCAACGAAGACAAGATCT
GCTTTTTGCTTGTACTGGGTCTCTCTGGTTAGACCAGATCTGAGCCTGGGAGCTCTCTGGCTAACTAGGG
AACCCACTGCTTAAGCCTCAATAAAGCTTGCCTTGAGTGCTTCAAGTAGTGTGTGCCCGTCTGTTGTGTG
ACTCTGGTAACTAGAGATCCCTCAGACCCTTTTAGTCAGTGTGGAAAATCTCTAGCAGTACGTATAGTAG
TTCATGTCATCTTATTATTCAGTATTTATAACTTGCAAAGAAATGAATATCAGAGAGTGAGAGGAACTTG
TTTATTGCAGCTTATAATGGTTACAAATAAAGCAATAGCATCACAAATTTCACAAATAAAGCATTTTTTT
CACTGCATTCTAGTTGTGGTTTGTCCAAACTCATCAATGTATCTTATCATGTCTGGCTCTAGCTATCCCG
CCCCTAACTCCGCCCATCCCGCCCCTAACTCCGCCCAGTTCCGCCCATTCTCCGCCCCATGGCTGACTAA
TTTTTTTTATTTATGCAGAGGCCGAGGCCGCCTCGGCCTCTGAGCTATTCCAGAAGTAGTGAGGAGGCTT
TTTTGGAGGCCTAGGGACGTACCCAATTCGCCCTATAGTGAGTCGTATTACGCGCGCTCACTGGCCGTCG
TTTTACAACGTCGTGACTGGGAAAACCCTGGCGTTACCCAACTTAATCGCCTTGCAGCACATCCCCCTTT
CGCCAGCTGGCGTAATAGCGAAGAGGCCCGCACCGATCGCCCTTCCCAACAGTTGCGCAGCCTGAATGGC
GAATGGG
[124 nt withheld, positions 7568-7691]
C
[91 nt withheld, positions 7693-7783]
A
[49 nt withheld, positions 7785-7833]
CCTTTGACGTTGGAGTCCACGTTCTTT
[37 nt withheld, positions 7861-7897]
ACCCTATCTCGGTCTATTCTTTTGATTTATAAGGGATTTTGCCGATTTCGGCCTATTGGTTAAAAAATGA
GCTGATTTAACAAAAATTTAACGCGAATTTTAACAAAATATTAACGCTTACAATTTAGGTGGCACTTTTC
GGGGAAATGTGCGCGGAACCCCTATTTGTTTATTTTTCTAAATACATTCAAATATGTATCCGCTCATGAG
ACAATAACCCTGATAAATGCTTCAATAATATTGAAAAAGGAAGAGTATGAGTATTCAACATTTCCGTGTC
GCCCTTATTCCCTTTTTTGCGGCATTTTGCCTTCCTGTTTTTGCTCACCCAGAAACGCTGGTGAAAGTAA
AAGATGCTGAAGATCAGTTGGGTGCACGAGTGGGTTACATCGAACTGGATCTCAACAGCGGTAAGATCCT
TGAGAGTTTTCGCCCCGAAGAACGTTTTCCAATGATGAGCACTTTTAAAGTTCTGCTATGTGGCGCGGTA
TTATCCCGTATTGACGCCGGGCAAGAGCAACTCGGTCGCCGCATACACTATTCTCAGAATGACTTGGTTG
AGTACTCACCAGTCACAGAAAAGCATCTTACGGATGGCATGACAGTAAGAGAATTATGCAGTGCTGCCAT
AACCATGAGTGATAACACTGCGGCCAACTTACTTCTGACAACGATCGGAGGACCGAAGGAGCTAACCGCT
TTTTTGCACAACATGGGGGATCATGTAACTCGCCTTGATCGTTGGGAACCGGAGCTGAATGAAGCCATAC
CAAACGACGAGCGTGACACCACGATGCCTGTAGCAATGGCAACAACGTTGCGCAAACTATTAACTGGCGA
ACTACTTACTCTAGCTTCCCGGCAACAATTAATAGACTGGATGGAGGCGGATAAAGTTGCAGGACCACTT
CTGCGCTCGGCCCTTCCGGCTGGCTGGTTTATTGCTGATAAATCTGGAGCCGGTGAGCGTGGGTCTCGCG
GTATCATTGCAGCACTGGGGCCAGATGGTAAGCCCTCCCGTATCGTAGTTATCTACACGACGGGGAGTCA
GGCAACTATGGATGAACGAAATAGACAGATCGCTGAGATAGGTGCCTCACTGATTAAGCATTGGTAACTG
TCAGACCAAGTTTACTCATATATACTTTAGATTGATTTAAAACTTCATTTTTAATTTAAAAGGATCTAGG
TGAAGATCCTTTTTGATAATCTCATGACCAAAATCCCTTAACGTGAGTTTTCGTTCCACTGAGCGTCAGA
CCCCGTAGAAAAGATCAAAGGATCTTCTTGAGATCCTTTTTTTCTGCGCGTAATCTGCTGCTTGCAAACA
AAAAAACCACCGCTACCAGCGGTGGTTTGTTTGCCGGATCAAGAGCTACCAACTCTTTTTCCGAAGGTAA
CTGGCTTCAGCAGAGCGCAGATACCAAATACTGTTCTTCTAGTGTAGCCGTAGTTAGGCCACCACTTCAA
GAACTCTGTAGCACCGCCTACATACCTCGCTCTGCTAATCCTGTTACCAGTGGCTGCTGCCAGTGGCGAT
AAGTCGTGTCTTACCGGGTTGGACTCAAGACGATAGTTACCGGATAAGGCGCAGCGGTCGGGCTGAACGG
GGGGTTCGTGCACACAGCCCAGCTTGGAGCGAACGACCTACACCGAACTGAGATACCTACAGCGTGAGCT
ATGAGAAAGCGCCACGCTTCCCGAAGGGAGAAAGGCGGACAGGTATCCGGTAAGCGGCAGGGTCGGAACA
GGAGAGCGCACGAGGGAGCTTCCAGGGGGAAACGCCTGGTATCTTTATAGTCCTGTCGGGTTTCGCCACC
TCTGACTTGAGCGTCGATTTTTGTGATGCTCGTCAGGGGGGCGGAGCCTATGGAAAAACGCCAGCAACGC
GGCCTTTTTACGGTTCCTGGCCTTTTGCTGGCCTTTTGCTCACATGTTCTTTCCTGCGTTATCCCCTGAT
TCTGTGGATAACCGTATTACCGCCTTTGAGTGAGCTGATACCGCTCGCCGCAGCCGAACGACCGAGCGCA
GCGAGTCAGTGAGCGAGGAAGCGGAAGAGCGCCCAATACGCAAACCGCCTCTCCCCGCGCGTTGGCCGAT
TCATTAATGCAGCTGGCACGACAGGTTTCCCGACTGGAAAGCGGGCAGTGAGCGCAACGCAATTAATGTG
AGTTAGCTCACTCATTAGGCACCCCAGGCTTTACACTTTATGCTTCCGGCTCGTATGTTGTGTGGAATTG
TGAGCGGATAACAATTTCACACAGGAAACAGCTATGACCATGATTACGCCAAGCGCGCAATTAACCCTCA
CTAAAGGGAACAAAAGCTGGAGCTGCAAGC
