>Addgene plasmid #143468 | TFORF1134 | depositor partial sequence | sequence record 282543 | Insert
ACCGCCACCATGATCGTTGCCAGCCCAACAGAAAATGGACAGGTACTTCGTGTAATTCCACCTACCCAGA
CAGGAATGGCACAAGTGATTATACCTCAGGGGCAACTTGTGGATGTGAATAGTCCTCGGGATGTCCCTGA
AGAGAAACCCAGTAACAGAAACTTACCAACTGTAAGAGTGGATACTCTAGCAGACAATACCAGCAATTAC
ATTCTTCATCCTCAAACATCCTTCCCATTGCCCAAAAAGTCAGTGACCGGAATGCTGGAAGAACCCCTTC
TGGGGCCTCTTCAGCCACTTTCTTCTAATACACCTATATGGGCCTGCCGTCTTAGGAGCTGTGAGAAAAT
TGGAGATTCATACCGTGGCTACTGTGTAAGTGAGACTGAATTAGAAAGTGTCCTAACATTTCACAAGCAG
CAAACACAGAGTGTTTGGGGGACCCGTCAGTCTCCAAGCCCAGCCAAGCCTGCTACACGCTTGATGTGGA
AATCCCAGTATGTTCCATATGATGGAATCCCATTTGTTAATGCAGGGAGTAGAGCTGTGGTAATGGAGTG
TCAGTATGGGCCAAGAAGAAAAGGTTTCCAGTTAAAAAAAGTCAGTGAGCAGGAAAGCAGGTCTTGTCAG
CTCTACAAAGCCACTTGTCCAGCTCGGATTTACATTAAAAAGGTACAGAAGTTTCCTGAATATAGAGTTC
CTACAGACCCCAAAATTGACAAGAAAATTATCAGAATGGAGCAGGAGAAAGCTTTTAACATGCTAAAGAA
GAACTTGGTAGATGCTGGTGGTGTTCTTAGGTGGTATGTACAGTTACCTACACAGCAAGCTCATCAGTAT
CATGAATTAGAGACTCCCTGCCTCACTTTGTCACCTTCTCCTTTTCCTGTGTCTTCTCTTGAAGAAGAGG
AAACTGCAGTTAGAGATGAGAATTGTGCATTACCCTCACGTTTACATCCTCAAGTAGCACATAAGATTCA
AGAATTAGTATCACAGGGAATAGAACAAGTGTATGCAGTAAGGAAACAGCTAAGAAAATTTGTGGAAAGG
GAACTGTTCAAACCCGATGAGGTACCTGAAAGACATAATTTATCTTTTTTTCCAACTGTAAATGATATAA
AAAATCACATCCATGAGGTACAGAAATCCTTGAGAAATGGAGATACGGTATATAACTCAGAGATTATTCC
AGCAACGCTTCAATGGACTACAGACAGTGGGAATATTCTCAAAGAGACCATGACAGTTACATTTGCAGAA
GGAAATTCACCAGGAGAATCAATTACCACCAAAGTGGAAACAAATCAGACCAGGGGTTCTTTGTCTCCTG
AGCCAACCCACTTGCTCTCCTCACTCTCCTCATTTCAGCCCAAAATATTTACACAACTACAGGGTTTGCA
GTTACAACCAAGGTACACCTCTCCTGATGAATCACCAGCTGTGGTATCAGTAAATAACCAGCCGTCCTCT
AGTCCTTCAGGACTTCTGGATACAATAGGAAGTGCTGTAATGAATAATAATTCTCTACTGCTTGGTCAAA
GTCATAGCCTTCAAAGAGATACATGCTTAACCCAAAACAATAGTACTGCCTCCACCATGGGTAACCTTCC
AGAACCAGATCAAAATCTAGTTGCAATGGACGAGCTGGTAGAAGTTGGAGATGTTGAGGATACAGGGAAT
CTGGAAGGAACTGTTCATCGGATTCTGTTGGGAGATGTGCAGACTATTCCAATACAGATTATAGACAACC
ACTCAGCTCTTATTGAAGAAAATCCAGAAAGTACCATTTCTGTGAGCCAAGTTAAACAAGAACCCAAAGA
ACCAGCATTGTCTATGGAAGCAAAAAAAACTGTGGACTATAAGAAATTATCTGCTACATAGTAATGAACT
AGTCCGTAACTTGAAAGTATTTCGATTTCTTGGCTTTATATATCTTGTGGAAAGGACGAAACTCACCGAT
CTACCAGTAAAGA
