>Addgene plasmid #143468 | TFORF1134 | depositor partial sequence | sequence record 282544 | Barcode
AACTCACCGATCTACCAGTAAAGA
